>Addgene plasmid #146714 | pAc5.1B-lambdaN-HA-DmAGO1-D661K-siRNAres_J | depositor full sequence | sequence record 289160 | Full Sequence
CTTCAAGGAATTAATTCTATATTCTAAAAACACAAATGATACTTCTAAAAAAAATCATGAATGGCATCAA
CTCTGAATCAAATCTTTGCAGATGCACCTACTTCTCATTTCCACTGTCACATCATTTTTCCAGATCTCGC
TGCCTGTTATGTGGCCCACAAACCAAGACACGTTTTATGGCCATTAAAGCTGGCTGATCGTCGCCAAACA
CCAAATACATATCAATATGTACATTCGAGAAAGAAGCGATCAAAGAAGCGTCTTCGGGCGAGTAGGAGAA
TGCGGAGGAGAAGGAGAACGAGCTGATCTAGTATCTCTCCACAATCCAATGCCAACTGACCAACTGGCCA
TATTCGGAGCAATTTGAAGCCAATTTCCATCGCCTGGCGATCGCTCCATTCTTGGCTATATGTTTTTCAC
CGTTCCCGGGGCCATTTTCAAAGACTCGTCGGTAAGATAAGATTGTGTCACTCGCTGTCTCTCTTCATTT
GTCGAAGAATGCTGAGGAATTTCGCGATGACGTCGGCGAGTATTTTGAAGAATGAGAATAATTTGTATTT
ATACGAAAATCAGTTAGTGGAATTTTCTACAAAAACATGTTATCTATAGATAATTTTGTTGCAAAATATG
TTGACTATGACAAAGATTGTATGTATATACCTTTAATGTATTCTCATTTTCTTATGTATTTATAATGGCA
ATGATGATACTGATGATATTTTAAGATGATGCCAGACCACAGGCTGATTTCTGCGTCTTTTGCCGAACGC
AGTGCATGTGCGGTTGTTGTTTTTTGGAATAGTTTCAATTTTCGGACTGTCCGCTTTGATTTCAGTTTCT
TGGCTTATTCAAAAAGCAAAGTAAAGCCAAAAAAGCGAGATGGCAATACCAAATGCGGCAAAACGGTAGT
GGAAGGAAAGGGGTGCGGGGCAGCGGAAGGAAGGGTGGGGCGGGGCGTGGCGGGGTCTGTGGCTGGGCGC
GACGTCACCGACGTTGGAGCCACTCCTTTGACCATGTGTGCGTGTGTGTATTATTCGTGTCTCGCCACTC
GCCGGTTGTTTTTTTCTTTTTATCTCGCTCTCTCTAGCGCCATCTCGTACGCATGCTCAACGCACCGCAT
GTTGCCGTGTCCTTTATGCGTCATTTTGGCTCGAAATAGGCAATTATTTAAACAAAGATTAGTCAACGAA
AACGCTAAAATAAATAAGTCTACAATATGGTTACTTATTGCCATGTGTGTGCAGCCAACGATAGCAACAA
AAGCAACAACACAGTGGCTTTCCCTCTTTCACTTTTTGTTTGCAAGCGCGTGCGAGCAAGACGGCACGAC
CGGCAAACGCAATTACGCTGACAAAGAGCAGACGAAGTTTTGGCCGAAAAACATCAAGGCGCCTGATACG
AATGCATTTGCAATAACAATTGCGATATTTAATATTGTTTATGAAGCTGTTTGACTTCAAAACACACAAA
AAAAAAAATAAAACAAATTATTTGAAAGAGAATTAGGAATCGGACAGCTTATCGTTACGGGCTAACAGCA
CACCGAGACGAAATAGCTTACCTGACGTCACAGCCTCTGGAAGAACTGCCGCCAAGCAGAGAGAGAGAGA
AAAAGAGGGAGAGCAGCTTAGACCGCATGTGCTTGTGTGTGAGGCGTCTCTCTCTTCGTCTCCTGTTTGC
GCAAACGCATAGACTGCACTGAGAAAATCGATTACCTATTTTTTATGAATGAATATTTGCACTATTACTA
TTCAAAACTATTAAGATAGCAATCACATTCAATAGCCAAATACTATACCACCTGAGCGATGCAACGAAAT
GATCAATTTGAGCAAAAATGCTGCATATTTAGGACGGCATCATTATAGAAATGCTTCTTGCTGTGTACTT
TTCTCTCGTCTGGCAGCTGTTTCGCCGTTATTGTTAAAACCGGCTTAAGTTAGGTGTGTTTTCTACGACT
AGTGATGCCCCTACTAGAAGATGTGTGTTGCACAAATGTCCCTGAATAACCAATTTGAAGTGCAGATAGC
AGTAAACGTAAGCTAATATGAATATTATTTAACTGTAATGTTTTAATATCGCTGGACATTACTAATAAAC
CCACTATAAACACATGTACATATGTATGTTTTGGCATACAATGAGTAGTTGGGGAAAAAATGTGTAAAAG
CACCGTGACCATCACAGCATAAAGATAACCAGCTGAAGTATCGAATATGAGTAACCCCCAAATTGAATCA
CATGCCGCAACTGATAGGACCCATGGAAGTACACTCTTCATGGCGATATACAAGACACACACAAGCACGA
ACACCCAGTTGCGGAGGAAATTCTCCGTAAATGAAAACCCAATCGGCGAACAATTCATACCCATATATGG
TAAAAGTTTTGAACGCGACTTGAGAGCGGAGAGCATTGCGGCTGATAAGGTTTTAGCGCTAAGCGGGCTT
TATAAAACGGGCTGCGGGACCAGTTTTCATATCACTACCGTTTGAGTTCTTGTGCTGTGTGGATACTCCT
CCCGACACAAAGCCGCTCCATCAGCCAGCAGTCGTCTAATCCAGAGACCCCGGATCGGGGTACCCAACAT
GGACGCACAAACACGACGACGTGAGCGTCGCGCTGAGAAACAAGCTCAATGGAAAGCTGCAAACGGTGGA
TCTCCTCCAAGCTTGAATTCTATGTACCCATACGATGTTCCAGATTACGCTATGTCCACGGAGCGTGAGC
TGGCTCCCGGTGGGCCAGCTCAGCTCCATCCGCACACGCTGCCGCTGACTTTTCCGGATCTCCAGATGAC
CTCCACCGTGGGCATCATTGGGAAAGTCTACGAGTCACAGTGGACCCCCTCGCCCACTCGGCCTCAGAGT
CCCTCTCAGGCGCAGACTAGCTTCGACACGCTCACATCACCACCAGCGCCCGGCTCGTCGGTCAATCCCA
CCGCCGTCACCAGCCCAAGTGCCCAGAATGTGGCCGCTGGTGGAGCAACTGTGGCCGGTGCAGCAGCAAC
TGCCGCCCAGGTGGCCTCCGCCTTGGGTGCCACCACCGGCAGCGTGACGCCAGCAATTGCCACCGCAACG
CCAGCCACGCAGCCGGATATGCCCGTCTTTACGTGTCCACGACGCCCGAATCTCGGACGAGAGGGTCGCC
CGATTGTGCTGCGCGCCAATCACTTCCAGGTGACAATGCCGCGTGGCTATGTGCATCACTATGACATCAA
TATACAGCCGGACAAGTGTCCGCGAAAGGTGAACCGTGAGATTATCGAGACTATGGTGCATGCCTATAGC
AAGATCTTCGGAGTGCTCAAGCCGGTGTTCGATGGTCGCAACAATCTGTATACCCGCGATCCCCTGCCCA
TTGGCAACGAGCGTCTAGAGCTGGAGGTTACTCTACCCGGCGAGGGCAAAGATCGAATCTTTCGCGTGAC
GATCAAGTGGCAGGCTCAGGTCTCGCTCTTCAATTTGGAGGAAGCTCTCGAAGGCCGCACGCGGCAGATA
CCCTATGATGCCATTTTGGCGCTCGATGTGGTCATGCGCCATCTGCCCAGCATGACGTACACGCCAGTGG
GACGTAGCTTCTTCAGTTCCCCGGAGGGTTACTACCATCCCCTGGGTGGTGGACGCGAGGTTTGGTTCGG
TTTCCATCAGAGCGCAAGGCCCTCGCAGTGGAAGATGATGCTCAATATCGATGTCTCGGCCACCGCTTTC
TACAAGGCTCAACCAGTCATTGACTTCATGTGCGAGGTGCTGGACATTCGCGACATCAACGAGCAGCGCA
AACCGCTCACCGATTCGCAGCGCGTCAAGTTCACCAAAGAAATTAAAGGCCTGAAGATCGAGATCACCCA
CTGCGGCCAGATGCGTCGCAAGTATCGTGTGTGCAACGTCACTCGCCGCCCCGCTCAGATGCAATCATTC
CCACTGCAGCTGGAGAACGGACAGACCGTAGAGTGCACCGTGGCCAAGTACTTCCTGGACAAGTACCGCA
TGAAATTGCGCTACCCGCACTTGCCCTGCCTGCAGGTTGGCCAAGAGCACAAGCACACTTACCTGCCTCT
AGAGGTGTGCAACATTGTGGCCGGACAGCGGTGCATTAAAAAGCTGACCGATATGCAGACGTCGACCATG
ATCAAGGCCACAGCTCGTTCAGCTCCGGATCGTGAGCGTGAGATTAACAACTTGGTAAAGCGCGCCGACT
TCAACAACGATTCGTATGTGCAAGAGTTTGGCCTGACCATCTCCAATTCGATGATGGAGGTACGAGGACG
CGTCTTGCCTCCTCCCAAGCTTCAGTATGGGGGACGTGTGTCTACCGGCCTCACCGGCCAGCAGCTGTTC
CCGCCACAGAACAAGGTGAGCTTGGCCTCGCCCAACCAGGGTGTATGGGATATGCGAGGCAAGCAGTTCT
TCACTGGCGTCGAGATCCGCATCTGGGCCATCGCCTGTTTTGCCCCACAGCGCACGGTGCGCGAGGATGC
GCTGCGTAATTTCACCCAGCAGCTGCAGAAGATCTCAAACGATGCAGGCATGCCGATAATTGGACAGCCG
TGCTTCTGTAAGTACGCCACCGGGCCGGATCAAGTGGAACCCATGTTCCGTTACCTGAAGATCACCTTCC
CCGGCCTGCAACTCGTCGTGGTTGTGCTGCCCGGCAAGACTCCAGTATACGCCGAGGTGAAGCGTGTAGG
TAAGACCGTTCTGGGTATGGCCACCCAGTGTGTGCAGGCCAAGAACGTGAACAAGACATCGCCACAGACG
CTCTCTAATCTGTGTCTGAAGATCAACGTCAAGTTGGGCGGCATCAATTCAATTCTGGTCCCCTCCATTC
GGCCAAAGGTCTTCAATGAGCCGGTCATCTTTTTGGGTGCCGATGTGACACACCCACCAGCTGGCGACAA
CAAGAAACCATCGATTGCCGCCGTCGTGGGCTCCATGGATGCCCATCCATCGCGGTATGCCGCCACCGTT
CGCGTACAGCAGCACCGACAGGAGATCATCCAGGAGCTGAGCAGCATGGTGCGCGAGCTGTTGATCATGT
TCTACAAGTCGACGGGCGGCTACAAGCCCCACCGCATCATACTCTATCGTGACGGAGTCTCCGAGGGACA
ATTCCCACATGTCCTGCAACACGAATTGACCGCCATTCGCGAGGCCTGCATTAAGCTAGAGCCAGAGTAT
CGGCCGGGCATCACATTCATTGTGGTGCAGAAGCGCCATCACACTCGACTCTTCTGCGCGGAGAAGAAGG
AGCAGAGCGGCAAATCGGGCAATATTCCCGCAGGCACCACCGTCGATGTGGGCATCACACATCCCACCGA
ATTTGATTTCTATCTATGCAGCCATCAGGGCATCCAGGGCACCAGTCGCCCCTCGCACTACCACGTTCTG
TGGGACGACAATCACTTTGACTCGGACGAGCTGCAGTGCCTCACGTATCAGCTATGCCGTACGTACGTGC
GCTGCACCCGATCCGTCAGTATACCGGCGCCAGCCTACTACGCCCATTTAGTGGCCTTCCGTGCCAGATA
TCATCTGGTGGAGAAGGAGCACGATTCGGGCGAGGGTTCGCACCAGAGCGGCTGCTCAGAGGATCGTACG
CCAGGTGCCATGGCCAGGGCCATCACTGTGCACGCGGATACCAAGAAGGTCATGTACTTTGCCTAACTCG
AGTCTAGAGGGCCCGCGGTTCGAAGGTAAGCCTATCCCTAACCCTCTCCTCGGTCTCGATTCTACGCGTA
CCGGTCATCATCACCATCACCATTGAGTTTAAACCCGCTGATCAGCCTCGACTGTGCCTTCTAAGGCCTG
AGCTCGCTGATCAGCCTCGATCGAGGATCCAGACATGATAAGATACATTGATGAGTTTGGACAAACCACA
ACTAGAATGCAGTGAAAAAAATGCTTTATTTGTGAAATTTGTGATGCTATTGCTTTATTTGTAACCATTA
TAAGCTGCAATAAACAAGTTAACAACAACAATTGCATTCATTTTATGTTTCAGGTTCAGGGGGAGGTGTG
GGAGGTTTTTTAAAGCAAGTAAAACCTCTACAAATGTGGTATGGCTGATTATGATCAGTCGACCGATGCC
CTTGAGAGCCTTCAACCCAGTCAGCTCCTTCCGGTGGGCGCGGGGCATGACTATCGTCGCCGCACTTATG
ACTGTCTTCTTTATCATGCAACTCGTAGGACAGGTGCCGGCAGCGCTCTGGGTCATTTTCGGCGAGGACC
GCTTTCGCTGGAGCGCGACGATGATCGGCCTGTCGCTTGCGGTATTCGGAATCTTGCACGCCCTCGCTCA
AGCCTTCGTCACTGGTCCCGCCACCAAACGTTTCGGCGAGAAGCAGGCCATTATCGCCGGCATGGCGGCC
GACGCGCTGGGCTACGTCTTGCTGGCGTTCGCGACGCGAGGCTGGATGGCCTTCCCCATTATGATTCTTC
TCGCTTCCGGCGGCATCGGGATGCCCGCGTTGCAGGCCATGCTGTCCAGGCAGGTAGATGACGACCATCA
GGGACAGCTTCAAGGATCGCTCGCGGCTCTTACCAGCCAGCAAAAGGCCAGGAACCGTAAAAAGGCCGCG
TTGCTGGCGTTTTTCCATAGGCTCCGCCCCCCTGACGAGCATCACAAAAATCGACGCTCAAGTCAGAGGT
GGCGAAACCCGACAGGACTATAAAGATACCAGGCGTTTCCCCCTGGAAGCTCCCTCGTGCGCTCTCCTGT
TCCGACCCTGCCGCTTACCGGATACCTGTCCGCCTTTCTCCCTTCGGGAAGCGTGGCGCTTTCTCAATGC
TCACGCTGTAGGTATCTCAGTTCGGTGTAGGTCGTTCGCTCCAAGCTGGGCTGTGTGCACGAACCCCCCG
TTCAGCCCGACCGCTGCGCCTTATCCGGTAACTATCGTCTTGAGTCCAACCCGGTAAGACACGACTTATC
GCCACTGGCAGCAGCCACTGGTAACAGGATTAGCAGAGCGAGGTATGTAGGCGGTGCTACAGAGTTCTTG
AAGTGGTGGCCTAACTACGGCTACACTAGAAGGACAGTATTTGGTATCTGCGCTCTGCTGAAGCCAGTTA
CCTTCGGAAAAAGAGTTGGTAGCTCTTGATCCGGCAAACAAACCACCGCTGGTAGCGGTGGTTTTTTTGT
TTGCAAGCAGCAGATTACGCGCAGAAAAAAAGGATCTCAAGAAGATCCTTTGATCTTTTCTACGGGGTCT
GACGCTCAGTGGAACGAAAACTCACGTTAAGGGATTTTGGTCATGAGATTATCAAAAAGGATCTTCACCT
AGATCCTTTTAAATTAAAAATGAAGTTTTAAATCAATCTAAAGTATATATGAGTAAACTTGGTCTGACAG
TTACCAATGCTTAATCAGTGAGGCACCTATCTCAGCGATCTGTCTATTTCGTTCATCCATAGTTGCCTGA
CTCCCCGTCGTGTAGATAACTACGATACGGGAGGGCTTACCATCTGGCCCCAGTGCTGCAATGATACCGC
GAGACCCACGCTCACCGGCTCCAGATTTATCAGCAATAAACCAGCCAGCCGGAAGGGCCGAGCGCAGAAG
TGGTCCTGCAACTTTATCCGCCTCCATCCAGTCTATTAATTGTTGCCGGGAAGCTAGAGTAAGTAGTTCG
CCAGTTAATAGTTTGCGCAACGTTGTTGCCATTGCTGCAGGCATCGTGGTGTCACGCTCGTCGTTTGGTA
TGGCTTCATTCAGCTCCGGTTCCCAACGATCAAGGCGAGTTACATGATCCCCCATGTTGTGCAAAAAAGC
GGTTAGCTCCTTCGGTCCTCCGATCGTTGTCAGAAGTAAGTTGGCCGCAGTGTTATCACTCATGGTTATG
GCAGCACTGCATAATTCTCTTACTGTCATGCCATCCGTAAGATGCTTTTCTGTGACTGGTGAGTACTCAA
CCAAGTCATTCTGAGAATAGTGTATGCGGCGACCGAGTTGCTCTTGCCCGGCGTCAACACGGGATAATAC
CGCGCCACATAGCAGAACTTTAAAAGTGCTCATCATTGGAAAACGTTCTTCGGGGCGAAAACTCTCAAGG
ATCTTACCGCTGTTGAGATCCAGTTCGATGTAACCCACTCGTGCACCCAACTGATCTTCAGCATCTTTTA
CTTTCACCAGCGTTTCTGGGTGAGCAAAAACAGGAAGGCAAAATGCCGCAAAAAAGGGAATAAGGGCGAC
ACGGAAATGTTGAATACTCATACTCTTCCTTTTTCAATATTATTGAAGCATTTATCAGGGTTATTGTCTC
ATGAGCGGATACATATTTGAATGTATTTAGAAAAATAAACAAATAGGGGTTCCGCGCACATTTCCCCGAA
AAGTGCCACCTGACGTCTAAGAAACCATTATTATCATGACATTAACCTATAAAAATAGGCGTATCACGAG
GCCCTTTCGT
Features (pLannotate 1.2.2; 11 found; start..end, strand, type, name):
     56..2568    +  promoter       Ac5 promoter: Drosophila melanogaster actin 5C promoter
   2589..2654    +  CDS            N (fragment): REGN_LAMBD - Experimental evidence at protein level: Swiss-Prot protein existence level 1. Plays a role as a transcriptional antitermination factor that allows the virus to initiate its lytic phase. Activates expression of the delayed viral early genes by modifying host RNA polymerase (RNAP) into a form that is resistant to termination signals. This antitermination function requires the host NusA protein which serves to stabilize the interaction between antitermination protein N and host RNA polymerase. From Escherichia phage lambda (Bacteriophage lambda).
   2685..2711    +  CDS            3xHA (fragment): three tandem HA epitope tags
   3060..5663    +  CDS            Ago2: AGO2_RAT - Also known as Eif2c2. Experimental evidence at protein level: Swiss-Prot protein existence level 1. Required for RNA-mediated gene silencing (RNAi) by the RNA- induced silencing complex (RISC). The 'minimal RISC' appears to include AGO2 bound to a short guide RNA such as a microRNA (miRNA) or short interfering RNA (siRNA). These guide RNAs direct RISC to complementary mRNAs that are targets for RISC-mediated gene silencing. The precise mechanism of gene silencing depends on the degree of complementarity between the miRNA or siRNA and its target. Binding of RISC to a perfectly comple
   5695..5736    +  CDS            V5 tag: epitope tag from simian virus 5
   5836..5970    -  polyA_signal   SV40 poly(A) signal: SV40 polyadenylation signal
   5993..6077    -  CDS            large T antigen (fragment): large T antigen from SV40 (simian virus 40)
   6078..6548    +  CDS            TcR (fragment): tetracycline efflux protein; tet; confers resistance to tetracycline
   6592..7180    -  rep_origin     ori: high-copy-number ColE1/pMB1/pBR322/pUC origin of replication
   7351..8211    -  CDS            AmpR: β-lactamase; bla; confers resistance to ampicillin, carbenicillin, and related antibiotics
   8212..8316    -  promoter       AmpR promoter: bla
