[The description below was written by a language model from this plasmid's Addgene catalogue record and pLannotate feature annotations shown in this document.]
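Description:
pAc5.1B-lambdaN-HA-DmAGO1-D661K-siRNAres_J is an 8,410 nt insect expression plasmid for producing a tagged mutant form of Drosophila melanogaster Argonaute 1 (AGO1). The catalogue lists the backbone as unknown, although the name and the annotated parts point to a pAc5.1B-type vector. It is maintained in E. coli through a ColE1/pUC-family origin and selected with ampicillin via the bla gene and its own promoter. The record lists it as low copy, even though the annotation describes the origin as high-copy. A tetracycline-resistance fragment and a short SV40 large T fragment are also annotated; these appear to be non-functional backbone remnants.

Expression is driven by the constitutive Drosophila actin 5C promoter and terminated by an SV40 polyadenylation signal. The open reading frame begins with a short fragment of the bacteriophage lambda N protein, followed by an HA epitope and then the AGO1 coding sequence. The automated annotation labels the AGO1 region as rat Ago2, which presumably reflects homology matching within the Argonaute family rather than the true identity of the insert. The lambda N peptide is commonly used to tether a fusion protein to reporter mRNAs carrying BoxB hairpins, while HA allows detection or immunoprecipitation. A vector-derived V5 tag lies downstream, but the record does not show whether it is in frame with the insert.

The insert carries the D661K substitution. The "siRNAres" label suggests it was made resistant to knockdown of the endogenous transcript, which would suit complementation experiments, though the record does not spell this out. The depositor notes two non-silent differences from the reference sequence, and that the supplied sequence may be theoretical.
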