Addgene plasmid #146714: pAc5.1B-lambdaN-HA-DmAGO1-D661K-siRNAres_J
Purpose: Insect Expression of DmAGO1-D661K-siRNAres
Depositing lab: Elisa Izaurralde. Depositing organization: Max Planck Institute for Developmental Biology. Publication: Crystal structure of the MID-PIWI lobe of a eukaryotic Argonaute protein. Boland A, Huntzinger E, Schmidt S, Izaurralde E, Weichenrieder O. Proc Natl Acad Sci U S A. 2011 Jun 28;108(26):10466-71. doi: 10.1073/pnas.1103946108. Epub 2011 Jun 6. PubMed 21646546.
Backbone
  Vector backbone: Unknown
  Vector type: Insect Expression
Growth in bacteria
  Bacterial resistance: Ampicillin, 100 μg/mL
  Growth temperature: 37°C
  Growth strain: DH5alpha
  Copy number: Low Copy
Gene/Insert
  Gene/Insert name: DmAGO1-D661K-siRNAres
  Species: D. melanogaster (fly)
  Mutation: variation with 2 non silent mutations compared to the sequence given by NCBI:NM_166020.1
  Entrez Gene: AGO1 (a.k.a. Dmel_CG6671, AGO-1, Ago, Ago-1, Ago1, Agp1, CG6671, Dm Ago1, DmAgo1, Dmel\CG6671, MRE20, ago-1, ago1, ago1-1, anon-WO0257455.29, argonaute1, dAGO1, dAgo1, dmAgo1, l(2)04845, l(2)4845, l(2)k00208, l(2)k08121)
  Cloning method: Unknown
Terms and licenses: Academic/Nonprofit Terms; Industry Terms: Not Available to Industry
Depositor comments: Plasmids from this collection were made available to the research community and donated after the lab closed. Please note that the sequence provided by the depositing laboratory may be theoretical/predicted or based on Sanger sequencing results. There may be discrepancies between sequencing results obtained by Addgene and the depositor sequence. If an Addgene verified sequence is not available, please contact before placing your order to request that our lab fully sequence the plasmid.
How to cite: pAc5.1B-lambdaN-HA-DmAGO1-D661K-siRNAres_J was a gift from Elisa Izaurralde (Addgene plasmid # 146714 ; http://n2t.net/addgene:146714 ; RRID:Addgene_146714)
